Addgene plasmid #135717: psiCHECK2-miR-144-3p
Purpose: Mammalian expression vector, Luciferase reporter to test activity of miRNA (miR-144-3p)
Depositing lab: Florian Karreth. Depositing organization: H. Lee Moffitt Cancer Center and Research Institute.
Backbone
  Vector backbone: psiCHECK-2
  Backbone manufacturer: Promega
  Vector type: Mammalian Expression
Growth in bacteria
  Bacterial resistance: Ampicillin, 100 μg/mL
  Growth temperature: 37°C
  Growth strain: DH5alpha
  Copy number: High Copy
Gene/Insert
  Gene/Insert name: miR-144-3p reverse complement
  Species: Synthetic
  Cloning method: Restriction Enzyme; 5′ cloning site Unknown (unknown if destroyed); 3′ cloning site Unknown (unknown if destroyed)
Terms and licenses: Academic/Nonprofit Terms; Industry Terms: Not Available to Industry
How to cite: psiCHECK2-miR-144-3p was a gift from Florian Karreth (Addgene plasmid # 135717 ; http://n2t.net/addgene:135717 ; RRID:Addgene_135717)
