[The description below was written by a language model from this plasmid's Addgene catalogue record and pLannotate feature annotations shown in this document.]
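Description:
psiCHECK2-miR-144-3p is a dual-luciferase microRNA sensor built on the Promega psiCHECK-2 mammalian expression backbone. It is propagated in E. coli as a high-copy plasmid through its ColE1/pUC-type origin and selected with ampicillin via the β-lactamase gene driven by its own bla promoter. The sequenced plasmid is about 6.3 kb.

The vector carries two independent reporter cassettes. In the first, the SV40 enhancer/early promoter, followed by a chimeric β-globin/immunoglobulin intron that improves expression, drives a human codon-optimized Renilla luciferase (hRluc) terminated by a synthetic poly(A) signal. A T7 promoter just upstream of hRluc also allows in vitro transcription. The second cassette uses the HSV thymidine kinase promoter to express firefly luciferase (luc+), followed by an SV40 poly(A) signal, next to which a short large T antigen fragment is annotated.

The insert is a synthetic sequence that is the reverse complement of miR-144-3p, creating a perfectly complementary target site. It is not annotated in the feature table and the cloning sites are recorded as unknown. In the psiCHECK-2 design such sites normally sit in the short interval between the hRluc stop codon and the synthetic poly(A) signal, where they form part of the Renilla 3′ UTR, though the record does not confirm this position.

When miR-144-3p is active in transfected cells, it should bind this site and repress the Renilla transcript, lowering Renilla signal, while firefly luciferase from the same plasmid serves as an internal normalization control. The Renilla-to-firefly ratio thus reports miR-144-3p activity, for example when testing miRNA mimics, inhibitors or candidate competing RNAs.
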