Features (pLannotate 1.2.2; 12 found; start..end, strand, type, name):
     62..419     +  promoter       SV40 promoter: SV40 enhancer and early promoter
    489..621     +  intron         chimeric intron: chimera between introns from human β-globin and immunoglobulin heavy chain genes
    666..684     +  promoter       T7 promoter: promoter for bacteriophage T7 RNA polymerase
    694..1629    +  CDS            hRluc: Renilla luciferase human codon-optimized
   1684..1732    +  polyA_signal   poly(A) signal: synthetic polyadenylation signal
   1741..2492    +  promoter       HSV TK promoter: herpes simplex virus thymidine kinase promoter
   2528..4180    +  CDS            luciferase: firefly luciferase; luc+; enhanced luc+ version of the luciferase gene AAS38485.1 42718124.0
   4224..4345    -  polyA_signal   SV40 poly(A) signal: SV40 polyadenylation signal
   4368..4436    -  CDS            large T antigen (fragment): large T antigen from SV40 (simian virus 40)
   4478..4582    +  promoter       AmpR promoter: bla
   4583..5443    +  CDS            AmpR: β-lactamase; bla; confers resistance to ampicillin, carbenicillin, and related antibiotics
   5614..6202    +  rep_origin     ori: high-copy-number ColE1/pMB1/pBR322/pUC origin of replication
>Addgene plasmid #135717 | psiCHECK2-miR-144-3p | addgene full sequence | sequence record 322200 | Addgene NGS Result
AGATCTGCGCAGCACCATGGCCTGAAATAACCTCTGAAAGAGGAACTTGGTTAGGTACCTTCTGAGGCGG
AAAGAACCAGCTGTGGAATGTGTGTCAGTTAGGGTGTGGAAAGTCCCCAGGCTCCCCAGCAGGCAGAAGT
ATGCAAAGCATGCATCTCAATTAGTCAGCAACCAGGTGTGGAAAGTCCCCAGGCTCCCCAGCAGGCAGAA
GTATGCAAAGCATGCATCTCAATTAGTCAGCAACCATAGTCCCGCCCCTAACTCCGCCCATCCCGCCCCT
AACTCCGCCCAGTTCCGCCCATTCTCCGCCCCATGGCTGACTAATTTTTTTTATTTATGCAGAGGCCGAG
GCCGCCTCGGCCTCTGAGCTATTCCAGAAGTAGTGAGGAGGCTTTTTTGGAGGCCTAGGCTTTTGCAAAA
AGCTTGATTCTTCTGACACAACAGTCTCGAACTTAAGCTGCAGAAGTTGGTCGTGAGGCACTGGGCAGGT
AAGTATCAAGGTTACAAGACAGGTTTAAGGAGACCAATAGAAACTGGGCTTGTCGAGACAGAGAAGACTC
TTGCGTTTCTGATAGGCACCTATTGGTCTTACTGACATCCACTTTGCCTTTCTCTCCACAGGTGTCCACT
CCCAGTTCAATTACAGCTCTTAAGGCTAGAGTACTTAATACGACTCACTATAGGCTAGCCACCATGGCTT
CCAAGGTGTACGACCCCGAGCAACGCAAACGCATGATCACTGGGCCTCAGTGGTGGGCTCGCTGCAAGCA
AATGAACGTGCTGGACTCCTTCATCAACTACTATGATTCCGAGAAGCACGCCGAGAACGCCGTGATTTTT
CTGCATGGTAACGCTGCCTCCAGCTACCTGTGGAGGCACGTCGTGCCTCACATCGAGCCCGTGGCTAGAT
GCATCATCCCTGATCTGATCGGAATGGGTAAGTCCGGCAAGAGCGGGAATGGCTCATATCGCCTCCTGGA
TCACTACAAGTACCTCACCGCTTGGTTCGAGCTGCTGAACCTTCCAAAGAAAATCATCTTTGTGGGCCAC
GACTGGGGGGCTTGTCTGGCCTTTCACTACTCCTACGAGCACCAAGACAAGATCAAGGCCATCGTCCATG
CTGAGAGTGTCGTGGACGTGATCGAGTCCTGGGACGAGTGGCCTGACATCGAGGAGGATATCGCCCTGAT
CAAGAGCGAAGAGGGCGAGAAAATGGTGCTTGAGAATAACTTCTTCGTCGAGACCATGCTCCCAAGCAAG
ATCATGCGGAAACTGGAGCCTGAGGAGTTCGCTGCCTACCTGGAGCCATTCAAGGAGAAGGGCGAGGTTA
GACGGCCTACCCTCTCCTGGCCTCGCGAGATCCCTCTCGTTAAGGGAGGCAAGCCCGACGTCGTCCAGAT
TGTCCGCAACTACAACGCCTACCTTCGGGCCAGCGACGATCTGCCTAAGATGTTCATCGAGTCCGACCCT
GGGTTCTTTTCCAACGCTATTGTCGAGGGAGCTAAGAAGTTCCCTAACACCGAGTTCGTGAAGGTGAAGG
GCCTCCACTTCAGCCAGGAGGACGCTCCAGATGAAATGGGTAAGTACATCAAGAGCTTCGTGGAGCGCGT
GCTGAAGAACGAGCAGTAATTCTAGGCGATCGCTCGAGAGTACATCATCTATACTGTAGCGGCCGCTGGC
CGCAATAAAATATCTTTATTTTCATTACATCTGTGTGTTGGTTTTTTGTGTGAGGATCTAAATGAGTCTT
CGGACCTCGCGGGGGCCGCTTAAGCGGTGGTTAGGGTTTGTCTGACGCGGGGGGAGGGGGAAGGAACGAA
ACACTCTCATTCGGAGGCGGCTCGGGGTTTGGTCTTGGTGGCCACGGGCACGCAGAAGAGCGCCGCGATC
CTCTTAAGCACCCCCCCGCCCTCCGTGGAGGCGGGGGTTTGGTCGGCGGGTGGTAACTGGCGGGCCGCTG
ACTCGGGCGGGTCGCGCGCCCCAGAGTGTGACCTTTTCGGTCTGCTCGCAGACCCCCGGGCGGCGCCGCC
GCGGCGGCGACGGGCTCGCTGGGTCCTAGGCTCCATGGGGACCGTATACGTGGACAGGCTCTGGAGCATC
CGCACGACTGCGGTGATATTACCGGAGACCTTCTGCGGGACGAGCCGGGTCACGCGGCTGACGCGGAGCG
TCCGTTGGGCGACAAACACCAGGACGGGGCACAGGTACACTATCTTGTCACCCGGAGGCGCGAGGGACTG
CAGGAGCTTCAGGGAGTGGCGCAGCTGCTTCATCCCCGTGGCCCGTTGCTCGCGTTTGCTGGCGGTGTCC
CCGGAAGAAATATATTTGCATGTCTTTAGTTCTATGATGACACAAACCCCGCCCAGCGTCTTGTCATTGG
CGAATTCGAACACGCAGATGCAGTCGGGGCGGCGCGGTCCCAGGTCCACTTCGCATATTAAGGTGACGCG
TGTGGCCTCGAACACCGAGCGACCCTGCAGCGACCCGCTTAAAAGCTTGGCATTCCGGTACTGTTGGTAA
AGCCACCATGGCCGATGCTAAGAACATTAAGAAGGGCCCTGCTCCCTTCTACCCTCTGGAGGATGGCACC
GCTGGCGAGCAGCTGCACAAGGCCATGAAGAGGTATGCCCTGGTGCCTGGCACCATTGCCTTCACCGATG
CCCACATTGAGGTGGACATCACCTATGCCGAGTACTTCGAGATGTCTGTGCGCCTGGCCGAGGCCATGAA
GAGGTACGGCCTGAACACCAACCACCGCATCGTGGTGTGCTCTGAGAACTCTCTGCAGTTCTTCATGCCA
GTGCTGGGCGCCCTGTTCATCGGAGTGGCCGTGGCCCCTGCTAACGACATTTACAACGAGCGCGAGCTGC
TGAACAGCATGGGCATTTCTCAGCCTACCGTGGTGTTCGTGTCTAAGAAGGGCCTGCAGAAGATCCTGAA
CGTGCAGAAGAAGCTGCCTATCATCCAGAAGATCATCATCATGGACTCTAAGACCGACTACCAGGGCTTC
CAGAGCATGTACACATTCGTGACATCTCATCTGCCTCCTGGCTTCAACGAGTACGACTTCGTGCCAGAGT
CTTTCGACAGGGACAAAACCATTGCCCTGATCATGAACAGCTCTGGGTCTACCGGCCTGCCTAAGGGCGT
GGCCCTGCCTCATCGCACCGCCTGTGTGCGCTTCTCTCACGCCCGCGACCCTATTTTCGGCAACCAGATC
ATCCCCGACACCGCTATTCTGAGCGTGGTGCCATTCCACCACGGCTTCGGCATGTTCACCACCCTGGGCT
ACCTGATTTGCGGCTTTCGGGTGGTGCTGATGTACCGCTTCGAGGAGGAGCTGTTCCTGCGCAGCCTGCA
AGACTACAAAATTCAGTCTGCCCTGCTGGTGCCAACCCTGTTCAGCTTCTTCGCTAAGAGCACCCTGATC
GACAAGTACGACCTGTCTAACCTGCACGAGATTGCCTCTGGCGGCGCCCCACTGTCTAAGGAGGTGGGCG
AAGCCGTGGCCAAGCGCTTTCATCTGCCAGGCATCCGCCAGGGCTACGGCCTGACCGAGACAACCAGCGC
CATTCTGATTACCCCAGAGGGCGACGACAAGCCTGGCGCCGTGGGCAAGGTGGTGCCATTCTTCGAGGCC
AAGGTGGTGGACCTGGACACCGGCAAGACCCTGGGAGTGAACCAGCGCGGCGAGCTGTGTGTGCGCGGCC
CTATGATTATGTCCGGCTACGTGAATAACCCTGAGGCCACAAACGCCCTGATCGACAAGGACGGCTGGCT
GCACTCTGGCGACATTGCCTACTGGGACGAGGACGAGCACTTCTTCATCGTGGACCGCCTGAAGTCTCTG
ATCAAGTACAAGGGCTACCAGGTGGCCCCAGCCGAGCTGGAGTCTATCCTGCTGCAGCACCCTAACATTT
TCGACGCCGGAGTGGCCGGCCTGCCCGACGACGATGCCGGCGAGCTGCCTGCCGCCGTCGTCGTGCTGGA
ACACGGCAAGACCATGACCGAGAAGGAGATCGTGGACTATGTGGCCAGCCAGGTGACAACCGCCAAGAAG
CTGCGCGGCGGAGTGGTGTTCGTGGACGAGGTGCCCAAGGGCCTGACCGGCAAGCTGGACGCCCGCAAGA
TCCGCGAGATCCTGATCAAGGCTAAGAAAGGCGGCAAGATCGCCGTGTAATAATTCTAGAGTCGGGGCGG
CCGGCCGCTTCGAGCAGACATGATAAGATACATTGATGAGTTTGGACAAACCACAACTAGAATGCAGTGA
AAAAAATGCTTTATTTGTGAAATTTGTGATGCTATTGCTTTATTTGTAACCATTATAAGCTGCAATAAAC
AAGTTAACAACAACAATTGCATTCATTTTATGTTTCAGGTTCAGGGGGAGGTGTGGGAGGTTTTTTAAAG
CAAGTAAAACCTCTACAAATGTGGTAAAATCGATAAGGATCCAGGTGGCACTTTTCGGGGAAATGTGCGC
GGAACCCCTATTTGTTTATTTTTCTAAATACATTCAAATATGTATCCGCTCATGAGACAATAACCCTGAT
AAATGCTTCAATAATATTGAAAAAGGAAGAGTATGAGTATTCAACATTTCCGTGTCGCCCTTATTCCCTT
TTTTGCGGCATTTTGCCTTCCTGTTTTTGCTCACCCAGAAACGCTGGTGAAAGTAAAAGATGCTGAAGAT
CAGTTGGGTGCACGAGTGGGTTACATCGAACTGGATCTCAACAGCGGTAAGATCCTTGAGAGTTTTCGCC
CCGAAGAACGTTTTCCAATGATGAGCACTTTTAAAGTTCTGCTATGTGGCGCGGTATTATCCCGTATTGA
CGCCGGGCAAGAGCAACTCGGTCGCCGCATACACTATTCTCAGAATGACTTGGTTGAGTACTCACCAGTC
ACAGAAAAGCATCTTACGGATGGCATGACAGTAAGAGAATTATGCAGTGCTGCCATAACCATGAGTGATA
ACACTGCGGCCAACTTACTTCTGACAACGATCGGAGGACCGAAGGAGCTAACCGCTTTTTTGCACAACAT
GGGGGATCATGTAACTCGCCTTGATCGTTGGGAACCGGAGCTGAATGAAGCCATACCAAACGACGAGCGT
GACACCACGATGCCTGTAGCAATGGCAACAACGTTGCGCAAACTATTAACTGGCGAACTACTTACTCTAG
CTTCCCGGCAACAATTAATAGACTGGATGGAGGCGGATAAAGTTGCAGGACCACTTCTGCGCTCGGCCCT
TCCGGCTGGCTGGTTTATTGCTGATAAATCTGGAGCCGGTGAGCGTGGGTCTCGCGGTATCATTGCAGCA
CTGGGGCCAGATGGTAAGCCCTCCCGTATCGTAGTTATCTACACGACGGGGAGTCAGGCAACTATGGATG
AACGAAATAGACAGATCGCTGAGATAGGTGCCTCACTGATTAAGCATTGGTAACTGTCAGACCAAGTTTA
CTCATATATACTTTAGATTGATTTAAAACTTCATTTTTAATTTAAAAGGATCTAGGTGAAGATCCTTTTT
GATAATCTCATGACCAAAATCCCTTAACGTGAGTTTTCGTTCCACTGAGCGTCAGACCCCGTAGAAAAGA
TCAAAGGATCTTCTTGAGATCCTTTTTTTCTGCGCGTAATCTGCTGCTTGCAAACAAAAAAACCACCGCT
ACCAGCGGTGGTTTGTTTGCCGGATCAAGAGCTACCAACTCTTTTTCCGAAGGTAACTGGCTTCAGCAGA
GCGCAGATACCAAATACTGTTCTTCTAGTGTAGCCGTAGTTAGGCCACCACTTCAAGAACTCTGTAGCAC
CGCCTACATACCTCGCTCTGCTAATCCTGTTACCAGTGGCTGCTGCCAGTGGCGATAAGTCGTGTCTTAC
CGGGTTGGACTCAAGACGATAGTTACCGGATAAGGCGCAGCGGTCGGGCTGAACGGGGGGTTCGTGCACA
CAGCCCAGCTTGGAGCGAACGACCTACACCGAACTGAGATACCTACAGCGTGAGCTATGAGAAAGCGCCA
CGCTTCCCGAAGGGAGAAAGGCGGACAGGTATCCGGTAAGCGGCAGGGTCGGAACAGGAGAGCGCACGAG
GGAGCTTCCAGGGGGAAACGCCTGGTATCTTTATAGTCCTGTCGGGTTTCGCCACCTCTGACTTGAGCGT
CGATTTTTGTGATGCTCGTCAGGGGGGCGGAGCCTATGGAAAAACGCCAGCAACGCGGCCTTTTTACGGT
TCCTGGCCTTTTGCTGGCCTTTTGCTCACATGGCTCGAC
